LOCUS       Exported 3847 bp ds-DNA circular SYN 13-MAY-2021
DEFINITION  Provides the Arabidopsis thaliana actin2 gene promoter (without 5'
            UTR) as a level 0 GoldenBraid part.
ACCESSION   .
VERSION     .
KEYWORDS    pPAct2noUTR (GB0192)
SOURCE      synthetic DNA construct
  ORGANISM  synthetic DNA construct
REFERENCE   1 (bases 1 to 3847)
  AUTHORS   Sarrion-Perdigones A, Vazquez-Vilar M, Palaci J, Castelijns B,
            Forment J, Ziarsolo P, Blanca J, Granell A, Orzaez D
  TITLE     GoldenBraid 2.0: a comprehensive DNA assembly framework for plant
            synthetic biology.
  JOURNAL   Plant Physiol. 2013 Jul;162(3):1618-31.
  PUBMED    23669743
REFERENCE   2 (bases 1 to 3847)
  AUTHORS   .
  TITLE     Direct Submission
  JOURNAL   Exported May 13, 2021 from SnapGene Server 1.1.58
            http://www.snapgene.com
FEATURES             Location/Qualifiers
     source          1..3847
                     /organism="synthetic DNA construct"
                     /mol_type="other DNA"
     promoter        complement(898..916)
                     /label=SP6 promoter
                     /note="promoter for bacteriophage SP6 RNA polymerase"
     primer_bind     complement(899..916)
                     /label=SP6
                     /note="SP6 promoter, forward primer"
     primer_bind     complement(934..950)
                     /label=M13 rev
                     /note="common sequencing primer, one of multiple similar
                     variants"
     primer_bind     complement(934..950)
                     /label=M13 Reverse
                     /note="In lacZ gene. Also called M13-rev"
     primer_bind     complement(947..969)
                     /label=M13/pUC Reverse
                     /note="In lacZ gene"
     protein_bind    958..974
                     /label=lac operator
                     /bound_moiety="lac repressor encoded by lacI"
                     /note="The lac repressor binds to the lac operator to
                     inhibit transcription in E. coli. This inhibition can be
                     relieved by adding lactose or
                     isopropyl-beta-D-thiogalactopyranoside (IPTG)."
     promoter        complement(982..1012)
                     /label=lac promoter
                     /note="promoter for the E. coli lac operon"
     protein_bind    1027..1048
                     /label=CAP binding site
                     /bound_moiety="E. coli catabolite activator protein"
                     /note="CAP binding activates transcription in the presence
                     of cAMP."
     primer_bind     complement(1165..1182)
                     /label=L4440
                     /note="L4440 vector, forward primer"
     rep_origin      complement(1336..1924)
                     /direction=LEFT
                     /label=ori
                     /note="high-copy-number ColE1/pMB1/pBR322/pUC origin of
                     replication"
     primer_bind     complement(1416..1435)
                     /label=pBR322ori-F
                     /note="pBR322 origin, forward primer"
     CDS             complement(2095..2955)
                     /codon_start=1
                     /gene="bla"
                     /product="beta-lactamase"
                     /label=AmpR
                     /note="confers resistance to ampicillin, carbenicillin, and
                     related antibiotics"
                     /translation="MSIQHFRVALIPFFAAFCLPVFAHPETLVKVKDAEDQLGARVGYI
                     ELDLNSGKILESFRPEERFPMMSTFKVLLCGAVLSRIDAGQEQLGRRIHYSQNDLVEYS
                     PVTEKHLTDGMTVRELCSAAITMSDNTAANLLLTTIGGPKELTAFLHNMGDHVTRLDRW
                     EPELNEAIPNDERDTTMPVAMATTLRKLLTGELLTLASRQQLIDWMEADKVAGPLLRSA
                     LPAGWFIADKSGAGERGSRGIIAALGPDGKPSRIVVIYTTGSQATMDERNRQIAEIGAS
                     LIKHW"
     primer_bind     2718..2737
                     /label=Amp-R
                     /note="Ampicillin resistance gene, reverse primer"
     promoter        complement(2956..3060)
                     /gene="bla"
                     /label=AmpR promoter
     rep_origin      complement(3138..3593)
                     /direction=LEFT
                     /label=f1 ori
                     /note="f1 bacteriophage origin of replication; arrow
                     indicates direction of (+) strand synthesis"
     primer_bind     complement(3275..3296)
                     /label=F1ori-F
                     /note="F1 origin, forward primer"
     primer_bind     3487..3506
                     /label=F1ori-R
                     /note="F1 origin, reverse primer"
     primer_bind     3719..3741
                     /label=M13/pUC Forward
                     /note="In lacZ gene"
     primer_bind     3733..3750
                     /label=M13 Forward
                     /note="In lacZ gene. Also called M13-F20 or M13 (-21)
                     Forward"
     primer_bind     3734..3750
                     /label=M13 fwd
                     /note="common sequencing primer, one of multiple similar
                     variants"
     primer_bind     3757..3776
                     /label=T7
                     /note="T7 promoter, forward primer"
     promoter        3757..3775
                     /label=T7 promoter
                     /note="promoter for bacteriophage T7 RNA polymerase"
     regulatory      3806..3815
                     /regulatory_class="other"
                     /note="vertebrate consensus sequence for strong initiation
                     of translation (Kozak, 1987)"
     regulatory      3810..3819
                     /regulatory_class="other"
                     /note="vertebrate consensus sequence for strong initiation
                     of translation (Kozak, 1987)"
ORIGIN
        1 ctcgagtatt caaagcggag aggaaaatat atgaatttat ataggcgggt ttatctctta
       61 caactttatt ttcggccttt caaaaaaata attaaaatcg acagacacga atcatttcga
      121 ccacaggtaa agataacgtg acctggctgt cagacagcct tttccctcgt gttaactaat
      181 ttttaaacta attaatcatc tcagcccttg gattagttct tttgctttga tggcttcatg
      241 actgtgacct gctcgatccg cgtgttacat gacagctccg tttttttagt ggttaactta
      301 aaccgagtca atccaggcaa cgttagtcgt cgtcgtggtt ggcttgttca attagatttc
      361 atacaattca acgtaattta attcgttttc tattagaatt gtatcataat taattcagac
      421 cgtgaaagaa agtgtctttc atgatgtgtt tatggatatt tatacaataa gatacaatgt
      481 ttcatcatat tcactattca cgattagtat gtacattaaa taatggctac tactacatcc
      541 gaactcgtca aaacgattct gaatcaatta tacatatgct gactcttgca tacataaaaa
      601 atagttgttt aaattttgtc taactaatgt ttggtataag tataatgttg agttgagata
      661 ccaattacat cgagtctagc cattttgtcg tgccatattc gtcaaaactt tcttacataa
      721 tgataaccta gatctagatg agatatgtat caatgtattt gagatcataa ttaagttcgt
      781 tctaaatttt gtcgactccc gagaccactc atcgcccaat cactagtgaa ttcgcggccg
      841 cctgcaggtc gaccatatgg gagagctccc aacgcgttgg atgcatagct tgagtattct
      901 atagtgtcac ctaaatagct tggcgtaatc atggtcatag ctgtttcctg tgtgaaattg
      961 ttatccgctc acaattccac acaacatacg agccggaagc ataaagtgta aagcctgggg
     1021 tgcctaatga gtgagctaac tcacattaat tgcgttgcgc tcactgcccg ctttccagtc
     1081 gggaaacctg tcgtgccagc tgcattaatg aatcggccaa cgcgcgggga gaggcggttt
     1141 gcgtattggg cgctcttccg cttcctcgct cactgactcg ctgcgctcgg tcgttcggct
     1201 gcggcgagcg gtatcagctc actcaaaggc ggtaatacgg ttatccacag aatcagggga
     1261 taacgcagga aagaacatgt gagcaaaagg ccagcaaaag gccaggaacc gtaaaaaggc
     1321 cgcgttgctg gcgtttttcc ataggctccg cccccctgac gagcatcaca aaaatcgacg
     1381 ctcaagtcag aggtggcgaa acccgacagg actataaaga taccaggcgt ttccccctgg
     1441 aagctccctc gtgcgctctc ctgttccgac cctgccgctt accggatacc tgtccgcctt
     1501 tctcccttcg ggaagcgtgg cgctttctca tagctcacgc tgtaggtatc tcagttcggt
     1561 gtaggtcgtt cgctccaagc tgggctgtgt gcacgaaccc cccgttcagc ccgaccgctg
     1621 cgccttatcc ggtaactatc gtcttgagtc caacccggta agacacgact tatcgccact
     1681 ggcagcagcc actggtaaca ggattagcag agcgaggtat gtaggcggtg ctacagagtt
     1741 cttgaagtgg tggcctaact acggctacac tagaagaaca gtatttggta tctgcgctct
     1801 gctgaagcca gttaccttcg gaaaaagagt tggtagctct tgatccggca aacaaaccac
     1861 cgctggtagc ggtggttttt ttgtttgcaa gcagcagatt acgcgcagaa aaaaaggatc
     1921 tcaagaagat cctttgatct tttctacggg gtctgacgct cagtggaacg aaaactcacg
     1981 ttaagggatt ttggtcatga gattatcaaa aaggatcttc acctagatcc ttttaaatta
     2041 aaaatgaagt tttaaatcaa tctaaagtat atatgagtaa acttggtctg acagttacca
     2101 atgcttaatc agtgaggcac ctatctcagc gatctgtcta tttcgttcat ccatagttgc
     2161 ctgactcccc gtcgtgtaga taactacgat acgggagggc ttaccatctg gccccagtgc
     2221 tgcaatgata ccgcgcgacc cacgctcacc ggctccagat ttatcagcaa taaaccagcc
     2281 agccggaagg gccgagcgca gaagtggtcc tgcaacttta tccgcctcca tccagtctat
     2341 taattgttgc cgggaagcta gagtaagtag ttcgccagtt aatagtttgc gcaacgttgt
     2401 tgccattgct acaggcatcg tggtgtcacg ctcgtcgttt ggtatggctt cattcagctc
     2461 cggttcccaa cgatcaaggc gagttacatg atcccccatg ttgtgcaaaa aagcggttag
     2521 ctccttcggt cctccgatcg ttgtcagaag taagttggcc gcagtgttat cactcatggt
     2581 tatggcagca ctgcataatt ctcttactgt catgccatcc gtaagatgct tttctgtgac
     2641 tggtgagtac tcaaccaagt cattctgaga atagtgtatg cggcgaccga gttgctcttg
     2701 cccggcgtca atacgggata ataccgcgcc acatagcaga actttaaaag tgctcatcat
     2761 tggaaaacgt tcttcggggc gaaaactctc aaggatctta ccgctgttga gatccagttc
     2821 gatgtaaccc actcgtgcac ccaactgatc ttcagcatct tttactttca ccagcgtttc
     2881 tgggtgagca aaaacaggaa ggcaaaatgc cgcaaaaaag ggaataaggg cgacacggaa
     2941 atgttgaata ctcatactct tcctttttca atattattga agcatttatc agggttattg
     3001 tctcatgagc ggatacatat ttgaatgtat ttagaaaaat aaacaaatag gggttccgcg
     3061 cacatttccc cgaaaagtgc cacctgatgc ggtgtgaaat accgcacaga tgcgtaagga
     3121 gaaaataccg catcaggaaa ttgtaagcgt taatattttg ttaaaattcg cgttaaattt
     3181 ttgttaaatc agctcatttt ttaaccaata ggccgaaatc ggcaaaatcc cttataaatc
     3241 aaaagaatag accgagatag ggttgagtgt tgttccagtt tggaacaaga gtccactatt
     3301 aaagaacgtg gactccaacg tcaaagggcg aaaaaccgtc tatcagggcg ctggcccact
     3361 acgtgaacca tcaccctnnn nnnnnnnnnn nnnnnnnnnn nnnnnnnnnn nnnnnnnnnn
     3421 nnnnnnnnnn nnnnnnnnnn nnnnnnnnnn nnnnnnnnnn nnnnnnnngn nnnnnnnnnn
     3481 nnnnnnnnnn nnnnnnnnnn nnnnnnnnnn nnnnnnnnnn nnnnnnnnnn nnnnnnnnnn
     3541 nnnnnnnnnn nnnnnnnnnn nnnnnnnnnn nnnnnnnnnn nnnnnnnnnn nnnccattcg
     3601 ccattcaggc tgcgcaactg ttgggaaggg cgatcggtgc gggcctcttc gctattacgc
     3661 cagctggcga aagggggatg tgctgcaagg cgattaagtt gggtaacgcc agggttttcc
     3721 cagtcacgac gttgtaaaac gacggccagt gaattgtaat acgactcact atagggcgaa
     3781 ttgggcccga cgtcgcatgc tcccggccgc catggcggcc gcgggaattc gatgggcgat
     3841 gagtggt
//
