[The description below was written by a language model from this plasmid's Addgene catalogue record and the feature table of its GenBank file.]
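Description:
pPAct2noUTR (GB0192) is a level 0 part plasmid from the GoldenBraid 2.0 modular DNA assembly system for plant synthetic biology. It is built on pUPD, the system's universal part domestication vector, which was made by the depositing lab from the commercial cloning vector pGEM-T Easy. The 3,847 bp circular plasmid is maintained in E. coli through a high-copy ColE1/pUC-type origin and selected with ampicillin via the bla (AmpR) gene. It also retains an f1 bacteriophage origin. Remnants of the lacZ region are present too, including the lac promoter, lac operator and CAP binding site. T7 and SP6 promoters and M13 primer sites flank the cloning position and are used for sequencing the insert.

The payload is a 787 bp fragment of the Arabidopsis thaliana actin2 (AtAct2) gene promoter lacking the 5' UTR. Internal BsaI and BsmBI recognition sites have been removed from it, so the part is compatible with the type IIS enzymes on which GoldenBraid assembly depends. The fragment was inserted through BsmBI sites that were destroyed in the process, and it can be released with BsaI for assembly with other standard parts. Because the UTR is omitted, it would presumably be combined with a separately supplied 5' UTR part when building a plant transcriptional unit. The feature table annotates only backbone elements. The promoter insert itself is not labelled, but it evidently occupies the unannotated region between the T7 and SP6 sites. The two "Kozak" matches called just after the T7 promoter appear to be automatic annotations rather than functional elements.

The plasmid is not an expression vector. It serves as a storage and donor clone for a reusable plant promoter part.
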