Addgene plasmid #68177: pPAct2noUTR (GB0192)
Purpose: Provides the Arabidopsis thaliana actin2 gene promoter (without 5' UTR) as a level 0 GoldenBraid part
Depositing lab: Diego Orzaez. Depositing organization: Agencia Estatal Consejo Superior de Investigaciones Científicas, M.P. Publication: GoldenBraid 2.0: a comprehensive DNA assembly framework for plant synthetic biology. Sarrion-Perdigones A, Vazquez-Vilar M, Palaci J, Castelijns B, Forment J, Ziarsolo P, Blanca J, Granell A, Orzaez D. Plant Physiol. 2013 Jul;162(3):1618-31. 10.1104/pp.113.217661 PubMed 23669743.
Backbone
  Vector backbone: pUPD
  Backbone manufacturer: self-made; derived from pGEMT-Easy manufactured by Promega
  Vector type: Synthetic Biology
Growth in bacteria
  Bacterial resistance: Ampicillin, 100 μg/mL
  Growth temperature: 37°C
  Growth strain: DH5alpha
  Copy number: High Copy
Gene/Insert
  Gene/Insert name: AtAct2 promoter (no UTR)
  Species: A. thaliana (mustard weed)
  Insert size (bp): 787
  Mutation: BsaI and BsmBI sites removed
  Cloning method: Restriction Enzyme; 5′ cloning site BsmBI (destroyed during cloning); 3′ cloning site BsmBI (destroyed during cloning)
  Sequencing primers: 5′ SP6; 3′ T7
Terms and licenses: Academic/Nonprofit Terms; Industry Terms: Not Available to Industry
Depositor comments: insert can be released with BsaI
How to cite: pPAct2noUTR (GB0192) was a gift from Diego Orzaez (Addgene plasmid # 68177 ; http://n2t.net/addgene:68177 ; RRID:Addgene_68177)
