>Addgene plasmid #68177 | pPAct2noUTR (GB0192) | addgene partial sequence | sequence record 125544 | SP6 5'-ATTTAGGTGACACTATAG-3'
CCATATGGTCGACCTGCAGGCGGCCGCGAATTCACTAGTGATTGGGCGATGAGTGGTCTCGGGAGTCGAC
AAAATTTAGAACGAACTTAATTATGATCTCAAATACATTGATACATATCTCATCTAGATCTAGGTTATCA
TTATGTAAGAAAGTTTTGACGAATATGGCACGACAAAATGGCTAGACTCGATGTAATTGGTATCTCAACT
CAACATTATACTTATACCAAACATTAGTTAGACAAAATTTAAACAACTATTTTTTATGTATGCAAGAGTC
AGCATATGTATAATTGATTCAGAATCGTTTTGACGAGTTCGGATGTAGTAGTAGCCATTATTTAATGTAC
ATACTAATCGTGAATAGTGAATATGATGAAACATTGTATCTTATTGTATAAATATCCATAAACACATCAT
GAAAGACACTTTCTTTCACGGTCTGAATTAATTATGATACAATTCTAATAGAAAACGAATTAAATTACGT
TGAATTGTATGAAATCTAATTGAACAAGCCAACCACGACGACGACTAACGTTGCCTGGATTGACTCGGTT
TAAGTTAACCACTAAAAAAACGGAGCTGTCATGTAACACGCGGATCGAGCAGGTCACAGTCATGAAGCCA
TCAAAGCAAAAGAACTAATCCAAGGGCTGAGATGATTAATTAGTTTAAAAATTAGTTAACACGAGGGAAA
AGGCTGTCTGACAGCCAGGTCACGTTATCTTTACCTGTGGTCGAA
