>Addgene plasmid #68177 | pPAct2noUTR (GB0192) | addgene partial sequence | sequence record 126157 | T7 5'-TAATACGACTCACTATAGGG-3'
CCGGCCGCCATGGCGGCCGCGGGAATTCGATTGGGCGATGAGTGGTCTCGAGTATTCAAAGCGGAGAGGA
AAATATATGAATTTATATAGGCGGGTTTATCTCTTACAACTTTATTTTCGGCCTTTCAAAAAAATAATTA
AAATCGACAGACACGAATCATTTCGACCACAGGTAAAGATAACGTGACCTGGCTGTCAGACAGCCTTTTC
CCTCGTGTTAACTAATTTTTAAACTAATTAATCATCTCAGCCCTTGGATTAGTTCTTTTGCTTTGATGGC
TTCATGACTGTGACCTGCTCGATCCGCGTGTTACATGACAGCTCCGTTTTTTTAGTGGTTAACTTAAACC
GAGTCAATCCAGGCAACGTTAGTCGTCGTCGTGGTTGGCTTGTTCAATTAGATTTCATACAATTCAACGT
AATTTAATTCGTTTTCTATTAGAATTGTATCATAATTAATTCAGACCGTGAAAGAAAGTGTCTTTCATGA
TGTGTTTATGGATATTTATACAATAAGATACAATGTTTCATCATATTCACTATTCACGATTAGTATGTAC
ATTAAATAATGGCTACTACTACATCCGAACTCGTCAAAACGATTCTGAATCAATTATACATATGCTGACT
CTTGCATACATAAAAAATAGTTGTTTAAATTTTGTCTAACTAATGTTTGGTATAAGTATAATGTTGAGTT
GAGATACCAATTACATCGAGTCTAGCCATTTTGTCGTGCCATATTCGTCAAAACTTTCTTACATAATGAT
AACCTAGATCTAGATGAGATATGTATCAATGTATTTGAGATCATAATTAAGTTCGTTCTAAATTTTGTCG
ACTCCCGAGACCACTCATCGCCCAATCACTAGTGAATTCGCGGCCGCCTGCAGGTCGACCATATGG
